>Addgene plasmid #147931 | pcDNA3.1-MS2-HA-HsNanos1_X | depositor full sequence | sequence record 290378 | Full Sequence
GACGGATCGGGAGATCTCCCGATCCCCTATGGTGCACTCTCAGTACAATCTGCTCTGATGCCGCATAGTT
AAGCCAGTATCTGCTCCCTGCTTGTGTGTTGGAGGTCGCTGAGTAGTGCGCGAGCAAAATTTAAGCTACA
ACAAGGCAAGGCTTGACCGACAATTGCATGAAGAATCTGCTTAGGGTTAGGCGTTTTGCGCTGCTTCGCG
ATGTACGGGCCAGATATACGCGTTGACATTGATTATTGACTAGTTATTAATAGTAATCAATTACGGGGTC
ATTAGTTCATAGCCCATATATGGAGTTCCGCGTTACATAACTTACGGTAAATGGCCCGCCTGGCTGACCG
CCCAACGACCCCCGCCCATTGACGTCAATAATGACGTATGTTCCCATAGTAACGCCAATAGGGACTTTCC
ATTGACGTCAATGGGTGGAGTATTTACGGTAAACTGCCCACTTGGCAGTACATCAAGTGTATCATATGCC
AAGTACGCCCCCTATTGACGTCAATGACGGTAAATGGCCCGCCTGGCATTATGCCCAGTACATGACCTTA
TGGGACTTTCCTACTTGGCAGTACATCTACGTATTAGTCATCGCTATTACCATGGTGATGCGGTTTTGGC
AGTACATCAATGGGCGTGGATAGCGGTTTGACTCACGGGGATTTCCAAGTCTCCACCCCATTGACGTCAA
TGGGAGTTTGTTTTGGCACCAAAATCAACGGGACTTTCCAAAATGTCGTAACAACTCCGCCCCATTGACG
CAAATGGGCGGTAGGCGTGTACGGTGGGAGGTCTATATAAGCAGAGCTCTCTGGCTAACTAGAGAACCCA
CTGCTTACTGGCTTATCGAAATTAATACGACTCACTATAGGGAGACCCAAGCTTGCCACCATGGCTTCTA
ACTTTACTCAGTTCGTTCTCGTCGACAATGGCGGAACTGGCGACGTGACTGTCGCCCCAAGCAACTTCGC
TAACGGGGTCGCTGAATGGATCAGCTCTAACTCGCGATCACAGGCTTACAAAGTAACCTGTAGCGTTCGT
CAGAGCTCTGCGCAGAATCGCAAATACACCATCAAAGTCGAGGTGCCTAAAGTGGCAACCCAGACTGTTG
GTGGTGAAGAGCTTCCTGTAGCCGGATGGAGATCTTACTTAAATATGGAACTAACCATTCCAATTTTCGC
CACGAATTCCGACTGCGAGCTTATTGTTAAGGCAATGCAAGGTCTCCTAAAAGATGGAAACCCGATTCCC
TCGGCCATCGCGGCCAACTCCGGCATCTACGGAGGTGGAGGTGGATCTGGTGGATCTCCTCCACATATGG
CTTACCCATACGATGTTCCAGATTACGCTCCTCCAAAGCTTGGATCCGAATTCCCGGGTCGACTCGAGAT
GGAAGCCTTCCCATGGGCCCCCAGATCCCCCAGAAGAGGCAGAGCACCTCCTCCCATGGCCCTGGTGCCA
AGCGCCAGATATGTGTCTGCCCCTGGACCTGCCCACCCCCAGCCTTTCAGCAGCTGGAACGATTACCTGG
GCCTGGCCACCCTGATCACCAAGGCCGTGGATGGCGAGCCCAGATTCGGATGTGCCAGAGGCGGAAATGG
CGGCGGAGGCAGCCCTCCTAGTAGCAGCAGCAGCTCCTGTTGCAGCCCTCACACAGGCGCTGGACCTGGC
GCTCTGGGACCTGCACTGGGCCCACCTGACTACGACGAGGACGACGACGATGACAGCGACGAGCCTGGCA
GCAGAGGCAGATACCTGGGCTCTGCCCTGGAACTGCGGGCTCTGGAACTGTGTGCCGGACCTGCTGAAGC
CGGCCTGCTGGAAGAGAGATTCGCCGAGCTGAGCCCCTTCGCCGGCAGAGCTGCAGCAGTGCTGCTGGGA
TGTGCTCCTGCTGCCGCAGCCGCCGCTACAACAACATCTGAGGCCACCCCTCGGGAAGAGAGGGCTCCTG
CTTGGGCCGCTGAACCTAGACTGCATGCTGCCTCTGGCGCCGCTGCTGCAAGACTGCTGAAACCCGAACT
GCAAGTGTGCGTGTTCTGCCGGAACAACAAAGAAGCTATGGCCCTGTACACCACCCACATCCTGAAGGGC
CCCGACGGCAGAGTGCTGTGTCCCGTGCTGCGGAGATACACATGCCCTCTGTGTGGCGCCAGCGGCGACA
ATGCCCACACCATCAAGTACTGCCCCCTGAGCAAGGTGCCCCCTCCACCAGCTAGACCCCCTCCAAGATC
TGCCAGAGATGGCCCCCCTGGCAAGAAGCTGAGATAATCTAGAGTCGACCCGGGCGGCCGCCTAGAGGGC
CCTATTCTATAGTGTCACCTAAATGCTAGAGCTCGCTGATCAGCCTCGACTGTGCCTTCTAGTTGCCAGC
CATCTGTTGTTTGCCCCTCCCCCGTGCCTTCCTTGACCCTGGAAGGTGCCACTCCCACTGTCCTTTCCTA
ATAAAATGAGGAAATTGCATCGCATTGTCTGAGTAGGTGTCATTCTATTCTGGGGGGTGGGGTGGGGCAG
GACAGCAAGGGGGAGGATTGGGAAGACAATAGCAGGCATGCTGGGGATGCGGTGGGCTCTATGGCTTCTG
AGGCGGAAAGAACCAGCTGGGGCTCTAGGGGGTATCCCC
[124 nt withheld, positions 2630-2753]
C
[91 nt withheld, positions 2755-2845]
A
[49 nt withheld, positions 2847-2895]
CCTTTGACGTTGGAGTCCACGTTCTTT
[37 nt withheld, positions 2923-2959]
ACCCTATCTCGGTCTATTCTTTTGATTTATAAGGGATTTTGCCGATTTCGGCCTATTGGTTAAAAAATGA
GCTGATTTAACAAAAATTTAACGCGAATTAATTCTGTGGAATGTGTGTCAGTTAGGGTGTGGAAAGTCCC
CAGGCTCCCCAGCAGGCAGAAGTATGCAAAGCATGCATCTCAATTAGTCAGCAACCAGGTGTGGAAAGTC
CCCAGGCTCCCCAGCAGGCAGAAGTATGCAAAGCATGCATCTCAATTAGTCAGCAACCATAGTCCCGCCC
CTAACTCCGCCCATCCCGCCCCTAACTCCGCCCAGTTCCGCCCATTCTCCGCCCCATGGCTGACTAATTT
TTTTTATTTATGCAGAGGCCGAGGCCGCCTCTGCCTCTGAGCTATTCCAGAAGTAGTGAGGAGGCTTTTT
TGGAGGCCTAGGCTTTTGCAAAAAGCTCCCGGGAGCTTGTATATCCATTTTCGGATCTGATCAAGAGACA
GGATGAGGATCGTTTCGCATGATTGAACAAGATGGATTGCACGCAGGTTCTCCGGCCGCTTGGGTGGAGA
GGCTATTCGGCTATGACTGGGCACAACAGACAATCGGCTGCTCTGATGCCGCCGTGTTCCGGCTGTCAGC
GCAGGGGCGCCCGGTTCTTTTTGTCAAGACCGACCTGTCCGGTGCCCTGAATGAACTGCAGGACGAGGCA
GCGCGGCTATCGTGGCTGGCCACGACGGGCGTTCCTTGCGCAGCTGTGCTCGACGTTGTCACTGAAGCGG
GAAGGGACTGGCTGCTATTGGGCGAAGTGCCGGGGCAGGATCTCCTGTCATCTCACCTTGCTCCTGCCGA
GAAAGTATCCATCATGGCTGATGCAATGCGGCGGCTGCATACGCTTGATCCGGCTACCTGCCCATTCGAC
CACCAAGCGAAACATCGCATCGAGCGAGCACGTACTCGGATGGAAGCCGGTCTTGTCGATCAGGATGATC
TGGACGAAGAGCATCAGGGGCTCGCGCCAGCCGAACTGTTCGCCAGGCTCAAGGCGCGCATGCCCGACGG
CGAGGATCTCGTCGTGACCCATGGCGATGCCTGCTTGCCGAATATCATGGTGGAAAATGGCCGCTTTTCT
GGATTCATCGACTGTGGCCGGCTGGGTGTGGCGGACCGCTATCAGGACATAGCGTTGGCTACCCGTGATA
TTGCTGAAGAGCTTGGCGGCGAATGGGCTGACCGCTTCCTCGTGCTTTACGGTATCGCCGCTCCCGATTC
GCAGCGCATCGCCTTCTATCGCCTTCTTGACGAGTTCTTCTGAGCGGGACTCTGGGGTTCGAAATGACCG
ACCAAGCGACGCCCAACCTGCCATCACGAGATTTCGATTCCACCGCCGCCTTCTATGAAAGGTTGGGCTT
CGGAATCGTTTTCCGGGACGCCGGCTGGATGATCCTCCAGCGCGGGGATCTCATGCTGGAGTTCTTCGCC
CACCCCAACTTGTTTATTGCAGCTTATAATGGTTACAAATAAAGCAATAGCATCACAAATTTCACAAATA
AAGCATTTTTTTCACTGCATTCTAGTTGTGGTTTGTCCAAACTCATCAATGTATCTTATCATGTCTGTAT
ACCGTCGACCTCTAGCTAGAGCTTGGCGTAATCATGGTCATAGCTGTTTCCTGTGTGAAATTGTTATCCG
CTCACAATTCCACACAACATACGAGCCGGAAGCATAAAGTGTAAAGCCTGGGGTGCCTAATGAGTGAGCT
AACTCACATTAATTGCGTTGCGCTCACTGCCCGCTTTCCAGTCGGGAAACCTGTCGTGCCAGCTGCATTA
ATGAATCGGCCAACGCGCGGGGAGAGGCGGTTTGCGTATTGGGCGCTCTTCCGCTTCCTCGCTCACTGAC
TCGCTGCGCTCGGTCGTTCGGCTGCGGCGAGCGGTATCAGCTCACTCAAAGGCGGTAATACGGTTATCCA
CAGAATCAGGGGATAACGCAGGAAAGAACATGTGAGCAAAAGGCCAGCAAAAGGCCAGGAACCGTAAAAA
GGCCGCGTTGCTGGCGTTTTTCCATAGGCTCCGCCCCCCTGACGAGCATCACAAAAATCGACGCTCAAGT
CAGAGGTGGCGAAACCCGACAGGACTATAAAGATACCAGGCGTTTCCCCCTGGAAGCTCCCTCGTGCGCT
CTCCTGTTCCGACCCTGCCGCTTACCGGATACCTGTCCGCCTTTCTCCCTTCGGGAAGCGTGGCGCTTTC
TCATAGCTCACGCTGTAGGTATCTCAGTTCGGTGTAGGTCGTTCGCTCCAAGCTGGGCTGTGTGCACGAA
CCCCCCGTTCAGCCCGACCGCTGCGCCTTATCCGGTAACTATCGTCTTGAGTCCAACCCGGTAAGACACG
ACTTATCGCCACTGGCAGCAGCCACTGGTAACAGGATTAGCAGAGCGAGGTATGTAGGCGGTGCTACAGA
GTTCTTGAAGTGGTGGCCTAACTACGGCTACACTAGAAGAACAGTATTTGGTATCTGCGCTCTGCTGAAG
CCAGTTACCTTCGGAAAAAGAGTTGGTAGCTCTTGATCCGGCAAACAAACCACCGCTGGTAGCGGTTTTT
TTGTTTGCAAGCAGCAGATTACGCGCAGAAAAAAAGGATCTCAAGAAGATCCTTTGATCTTTTCTACGGG
GTCTGACGCTCAGTGGAACGAAAACTCACGTTAAGGGATTTTGGTCATGAGATTATCAAAAAGGATCTTC
ACCTAGATCCTTTTAAATTAAAAATGAAGTTTTAAATCAATCTAAAGTATATATGAGTAAACTTGGTCTG
ACAGTTACCAATGCTTAATCAGTGAGGCACCTATCTCAGCGATCTGTCTATTTCGTTCATCCATAGTTGC
CTGACTCCCCGTCGTGTAGATAACTACGATACGGGAGGGCTTACCATCTGGCCCCAGTGCTGCAATGATA
CCGCGAGACCCACGCTCACCGGCTCCAGATTTATCAGCAATAAACCAGCCAGCCGGAAGGGCCGAGCGCA
GAAGTGGTCCTGCAACTTTATCCGCCTCCATCCAGTCTATTAATTGTTGCCGGGAAGCTAGAGTAAGTAG
TTCGCCAGTTAATAGTTTGCGCAACGTTGTTGCCATTGCTACAGGCATCGTGGTGTCACGCTCGTCGTTT
GGTATGGCTTCATTCAGCTCCGGTTCCCAACGATCAAGGCGAGTTACATGATCCCCCATGTTGTGCAAAA
AAGCGGTTAGCTCCTTCGGTCCTCCGATCGTTGTCAGAAGTAAGTTGGCCGCAGTGTTATCACTCATGGT
TATGGCAGCACTGCATAATTCTCTTACTGTCATGCCATCCGTAAGATGCTTTTCTGTGACTGGTGAGTAC
TCAACCAAGTCATTCTGAGAATAGTGTATGCGGCGACCGAGTTGCTCTTGCCCGGCGTCAATACGGGATA
ATACCGCGCCACATAGCAGAACTTTAAAAGTGCTCATCATTGGAAAACGTTCTTCGGGGCGAAAACTCTC
AAGGATCTTACCGCTGTTGAGATCCAGTTCGATGTAACCCACTCGTGCACCCAACTGATCTTCAGCATCT
TTTACTTTCACCAGCGTTTCTGGGTGAGCAAAAACAGGAAGGCAAAATGCCGCAAAAAAGGGAATAAGGG
CGACACGGAAATGTTGAATACTCATACTCTTCCTTTTTCAATATTATTGAAGCATTTATCAGGGTTATTG
TCTCATGAGCGGATACATATTTGAATGTATTTAGAAAAATAAACAAATAGGGGTTCCGCGCACATTTCCC
CGAAAAGTGCCACCTGACGTC
Features (pLannotate 1.2.2; 23 found; start..end, strand, type, name):
     28..80      -  misc_feature   bom (fragment): basis of mobility region from pBR322
    235..614     +  enhancer       CMV enhancer: human cytomegalovirus immediate early enhancer
    615..818     +  promoter       CMV promoter: human cytomegalovirus (CMV) immediate early promoter
    814..847     +  LTR            5' LTR (truncated) (fragment): truncated 5' long terminal repeat (LTR) from HIV-1
    863..881     +  promoter       T7 promoter: promoter for bacteriophage T7 RNA polymerase
    904..1290    +  CDS            MS2: bacteriophage MS2 coat protein binds to a specific stem-loop structure in the viral RNA (Peabody, 1993)
   1333..1359    +  CDS            3xHA (fragment): three tandem HA epitope tags
   1399..2274    +  CDS            NANOS1: NANO1_HUMAN - Also known as NOS1. Experimental evidence at protein level: Swiss-Prot protein existence level 1. May act as a translational repressor which regulates translation of specific mRNAs by forming a complex with PUM2 that associates with the 3'-UTR of mRNA targets. Capable of interfering with the proadhesive and anti-invasive functions of E-cadherin. Up-regulates the production of MMP14 to promote tumor cell invasion. From Homo sapiens (Human).
   2316..2334    -  promoter       SP6 promoter: promoter for bacteriophage SP6 RNA polymerase
   2360..2584    +  polyA_signal   bGH poly(A) signal: bovine growth hormone polyadenylation signal
   2588..2609    +  promoter       SV40 promoter (fragment): SV40 enhancer and early promoter
   2630..3058    +  rep_origin     f1 ori (sequence partly withheld): f1 bacteriophage origin of replication; arrow indicates direction of (+) strand synthesis
   3072..3401    +  promoter       SV40 promoter: SV40 enhancer and early promoter
   3468..4259    +  CDS            neo: KKA2_KLEPN - Also known as kan, nptII. Experimental evidence at protein level: Swiss-Prot protein existence level 1. Resistance to kanamycin, neomycin, paromomycin, ribostamycin, butirosin and gentamicin B. From Klebsiella pneumoniae.
   4283..4441    +  CDS            ble (fragment): BLE_KLEPN - Experimental evidence at protein level: Swiss-Prot protein existence level 1. Binding protein with a strong affinity to the bleomycin family of antibiotics. Binds to CL990; an antimitotic-antibiotic compound. From Klebsiella pneumoniae.
   4436..4557    +  polyA_signal   SV40 poly(A) signal: SV40 polyadenylation signal
   4630..4646    -  protein_bind   lac operator: The lac repressor binds to the lac operator to inhibit transcription in E. coli. This inhibition can be relieved by adding lactose or isopropyl-β-D-thiogalactopyranoside (IPTG). lac repressor encoded by lacI
   4654..4684    -  promoter       lac promoter: promoter for the E. coli lac operon
   4699..4720    -  protein_bind   CAP binding site: CAP binding activates transcription in the presence of cAMP. E. coli catabolite activator protein
   4733..4825    -  CDS            lacI (fragment): lac repressor; lacI; The lac repressor binds to the lac operator to inhibit transcription in E. coli. This inhibition can be relieved by adding lactose or isopropyl-β-D-thiogalactopyranoside (IPTG).
   5008..5593    -  rep_origin     ori: high-copy-number ColE1/pMB1/pBR322/pUC origin of replication
   5764..6624    -  CDS            AmpR: β-lactamase; bla; confers resistance to ampicillin, carbenicillin, and related antibiotics
   6625..6729    -  promoter       AmpR promoter: bla
