[The description below was written by a language model from this plasmid's Addgene catalogue record and pLannotate feature annotations shown in this document.]
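Description:
pcDNA3.1-MS2-HA-HsNanos1_X is a 6,760 nt mammalian expression plasmid. The catalogue lists its backbone as unknown, but its name and feature layout match a pcDNA3.1-type vector. It is maintained in E. coli through a high-copy ColE1/pUC-type origin and selected with ampicillin via the β-lactamase gene and its native promoter. An f1 origin is also present. A separate SV40 early promoter–neo–SV40 poly(A) cassette provides a neomycin phosphotransferase marker, which in mammalian cells is conventionally used for G418 selection of stable transfectants. Several short annotations (HIV-1 LTR, ble, lacI and bom fragments, and lac promoter/operator elements) look like backbone remnants or partial sequence matches rather than functional parts.

The payload is a single fusion open reading frame driven by the CMV immediate early enhancer/promoter and terminated by the bovine growth hormone polyadenylation signal. It encodes, in order, the bacteriophage MS2 coat protein, an HA epitope (annotated as a fragment of a 3xHA tag, consistent with a single copy) and human NANOS1. According to the depositor, the NANOS1 sequence was synthesized and codon-optimized for human cells. T7 and SP6 promoters flank the insert, as is common around the cloning site of this vector family.

The MS2 coat protein binds a specific RNA stem-loop, so the fusion can tether NANOS1 to a co-expressed reporter mRNA carrying MS2 binding sites, while the HA tag allows detection or immunoprecipitation. This design fits the associated study of Nanos-mediated recruitment of the CCR4-NOT complex and translational repression, although the record itself states only mammalian expression of HsNanos1. The meaning of the "_X" suffix is not explained. The sequence is depositor-supplied and may be theoretical.
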