Addgene plasmid #147931: pcDNA3.1-MS2-HA-HsNanos1_X
Purpose: Mammalian Expression of HsNanos1
Depositing lab: Elisa Izaurralde. Depositing organization: Max Planck Institute for Developmental Biology. Publication: Structural basis for the Nanos-mediated recruitment of the CCR4-NOT complex and translational repression. Bhandari D, Raisch T, Weichenrieder O, Jonas S, Izaurralde E. Genes Dev. 2014 Apr 15;28(8):888-901. doi: 10.1101/gad.237289.113. PubMed 24736845.
Backbone
  Vector backbone: Unknown
  Vector type: Mammalian Expression
Growth in bacteria
  Bacterial resistance: Ampicillin, 100 μg/mL
  Growth temperature: 37°C
  Growth strain: DH5alpha
  Copy number: High Copy
Gene/Insert
  Gene/Insert name: HsNanos1
  Species: H. sapiens (human)
  Entrez Gene: NANOS1 (a.k.a. RP11-498J9.3, NOS1)
  Cloning method: Unknown
Terms and licenses: Academic/Nonprofit Terms; Industry Terms: Not Available to Industry
Depositor comments: synthesized DNA from GeneArt. Codon optimized for Expression in human cells. Plasmids from this collection were made available to the research community and donated after the lab closed. Please note that the sequence provided by the depositing laboratory may be theoretical/predicted or based on Sanger sequencing results. There may be discrepancies between sequencing results obtained by Addgene and the depositor sequence. If an Addgene verified sequence is not available, please contact before placing your order to request that our lab fully sequence the plasmid.
How to cite: pcDNA3.1-MS2-HA-HsNanos1_X was a gift from Elisa Izaurralde (Addgene plasmid # 147931 ; http://n2t.net/addgene:147931 ; RRID:Addgene_147931)
